>Addgene plasmid #76552 | AK5 gRNA (BRDN0001149340) | addgene full sequence | sequence record 186056 | Addgene Assembled Sequence
CCCGGGTGCAAAGATGGATAAAGTTTTAAACAGAGAGGAATCTTTGCAGCTAATGGACCTTCTAGGTCTT
GAAAGGAGTGGGAATTGGCTCCGGTGCCCGTCAGTGGGCAGAGCGCACATCGCCCACAGTCCCCGAGAAG
TTGGGGGGAGGGGTCGGCAATTGATCCGGTGCCTAGAGAAGGTGGCGCGGGGTAAACTGGGAAAGTGATG
TCGTGTACTGGCTCCGCCTTTTTCCCGAGGGTGGGGGAGAACCGTATATAAGTGCAGTAGTCGCCGTGAA
CGTTCTTTTTCGCAACGGGTTTGCCGCCAGAACACAGGTAAGTGCCGTGTGTGGTTCCCGCGGGCCTGGC
CTCTTTACGGGTTATGGCCCTTGCGTGCCTTGAATTACTTCCACCTGGCTGCAGTACGTGATTCTTGATC
CCGAGCTTCGGGTTGGAAGTGGGTGGGAGAGTTCGAGGCCTTGCGCTTAAGGAGCCCCTTCGCCTCGTGC
TTGAGTTGAGGCCTGGCCTGGGCGCTGGGGCCGCCGCGTGCGAATCTGGTGGCACCTTCGCGCCTGTCTC
GCTGCTTTCGATAAGTCTCTAGCCATTTAAAATTTTTGATGACCTGCTGCGACGCTTTTTTTCTGGCAAG
ATAGTCTTGTAAATGCGGGCCAAGATCTGCACACTGGTATTTCGGTTTTTGGGGCCGCGGGCGGCGACGG
GGCCCGTGCGTCCCAGCGCACATGTTCGGCGAGGCGGGGCCTGCGAGCGCGGCCACCGAGAATCGGACGG
GGGTAGTCTCAAGCTGGCCGGCCTGCTCTGGTGCCTGGCCTCGCGCCGCCGTGTATCGCCCCGCCCTGGG
CGGCAAGGCTGGCCCGGTCGGCACCAGTTGCGTGAGCGGAAAGATGGCCGCTTCCCGGCCCTGCTGCAGG
GAGCTCAAAATGGAGGACGCGGCGCTCGGGAGAGCGGGCGGGTGAGTCACCCACACAAAGGAAAAGGGCC
TTTCCGTCCTCAGCCGTCGCTTCATGTGACTCCACGGAGTACCGGGCGCCGTCCAGGCACCTCGATTAGT
TCTCGAGCTTTTGGAGTACGTCGTCTTTAGGTTGGGGGGAGGGGTTTTATGCGATGGAGTTTCCCCACAC
TGAGTGGGTGGAGACTGAAGTTAGGCCAGCTTGGCACTTGATGTAATTCTCCTTGGAATTTGCCCTTTTT
GAGTTTGGATCTTGGTTCATTCTCAAGCCTCAGACAGTGGTTCAAAGTTTTTTTCTTCCATTTCAGGTGT
CGTGACGTACGGCCACCATGACCGAGTACAAGCCCACGGTGCGCCTCGCCACCCGCGACGACGTCCCCAG
GGCCGTACGCACCCTCGCCGCCGCGTTCGCCGACTACCCCGCCACGCGCCACACCGTCGATCCGGACCGC
CACATCGAGCGGGTCACCGAGCTGCAAGAACTCTTCCTCACGCGCGTCGGGCTCGACATCGGCAAGGTGT
GGGTCGCGGACGACGGCGCCGCCGTGGCGGTCTGGACCACGCCGGAGAGCGTCGAAGCGGGGGCGGTGTT
CGCCGAGATCGGCCCGCGCATGGCCGAGTTGAGCGGTTCCCGGCTGGCCGCGCAGCAACAGATGGAAGGC
CTCCTGGCGCCGCACCGGCCCAAGGAGCCCGCGTGGTTCCTGGCCACCGTCGGAGTCTCGCCCGACCACC
AGGGCAAGGGTCTGGGCAGCGCCGTCGTGCTCCCCGGAGTGGAGGCGGCCGAGCGCGCCGGGGTGCCCGC
CTTCCTGGAGACCTCCGCGCCCCGCAACCTCCCCTTCTACGAGCGGCTCGGCTTCACCGTCACCGCCGAC
GTCGAGGTGCCCGAAGGACCGCGCACCTGGTGCATGACCCGCAAGCCCGGTGCCTGAACGCGTTAAGTCG
ACAATCAACCTCTGGATTACAAAATTTGTGAAAGATTGACTGGTATTCTTAACTATGTTGCTCCTTTTAC
GCTATGTGGATACGCTGCTTTAATGCCTTTGTATCATGCTATTGCTTCCCGTATGGCTTTCATTTTCTCC
TCCTTGTATAAATCCTGGTTGCTGTCTCTTTATGAGGAGTTGTGGCCCGTTGTCAGGCAACGTGGCGTGG
TGTGCACTGTGTTTGCTGACGCAACCCCCACTGGTTGGGGCATTGCCACCACCTGTCAGCTCCTTTCCGG
GACTTTCGCTTTCCCCCTCCCTATTGCCACGGCGGAACTCATCGCCGCCTGCCTTGCCCGCTGCTGGACA
GGGGCTCGGCTGTTGGGCACTGACAATTCCGTGGTGTTGTCGGGGAAATCATCGTCCTTTCCTTGGCTGC
TCGCCTGTGTTGCCACCTGGATTCTGCGCGGGACGTCCTTCTGCTACGTCCCTTCGGCCCTCAATCCAGC
GGACCTTCCTTCCCGCGGCCTGCTGCCGGCTCTGCGGCCTCTTCCGCGTCTTCGCCTTCGCCCTCAGACG
AGTCGGATCTCCCTTTGGGCCGCCTCCCCGCGTCGACTTTAAGACCAATGACTTACAAGGCAGCTGTAGA
TCTTAGCCACTTTTTAAAAGAAAAGGGGGGACTGGAAGGGCTAATTCACTCCCAACGAAGACAAGATCTG
CTTTTTGCTTGTACTGGGTCTCTCTGGTTAGACCAGATCTGAGCCTGGGAGCTCTCTGGCTAACTAGGGA
ACCCACTGCTTAAGCCTCAATAAAGCTTGCCTTGAGTGCTTCAAGTAGTGTGTGCCCGTCTGTTGTGTGA
CTCTGGTAACTAGAGATCCCTCAGACCCTTTTAGTCAGTGTGGAAAATCTCTAGCAGTACGTATAGTAGT
TCATGTCATCTTATTATTCAGTATTTATAACTTGCAAAGAAATGAATATCAGAGAGTGAGAGGAACTTGT
TTATTGCAGCTTATAATGGTTACAAATAAAGCAATAGCATCACAAATTTCACAAATAAAGCATTTTTTTC
ACTGCATTCTAGTTGTGGTTTGTCCAAACTCATCAATGTATCTTATCATGTCTGGCTCTAGCTATCCCGC
CCCTAACTCCGCCCATCCCGCCCCTAACTCCGCCCAGTTCCGCCCATTCTCCGCCCCATGGCTGACTAAT
TTTTTTTATTTATGCAGAGGCCGAGGCCGCCTCGGCCTCTGAGCTATTCCAGAAGTAGTGAGGAGGCTTT
TTTGGAGGCCTAGGGACGTACCCAATTCGCCCTATAGTGAGTCGTATTACGCGCGCTCACTGGCCGTCGT
TTTACAACGTCGTGACTGGGAAAACCCTGGCGTTACCCAACTTAATCGCCTTGCAGCACATCCCCCTTTC
GCCAGCTGGCGTAATAGCGAAGAGGCCCGCACCGATCGCCCTTCCCAACAGTTGCGCAGCCTGAATGGCG
AATGGG
[124 nt withheld, positions 3367-3490]
C
[91 nt withheld, positions 3492-3582]
A
[49 nt withheld, positions 3584-3632]
CCTTTGACGTTGGAGTCCACGTTCTTT
[37 nt withheld, positions 3660-3696]
ACCCTATCTCGGTCTATTCTTTTGATTTATAAGGGATTTTGCCGATTTCGGCCTATTGGTTAAAAAATGA
GCTGATTTAACAAAAATTTAACGCGAATTTTAACAAAATATTAACGCTTACAATTTAGGTGGCACTTTTC
GGGGAAATGTGCGCGGAACCCCTATTTGTTTATTTTTCTAAATACATTCAAATATGTATCCGCTCATGAG
ACAATAACCCTGATAAATGCTTCAATAATATTGAAAAAGGAAGAGTATGAGTATTCAACATTTCCGTGTC
GCCCTTATTCCCTTTTTTGCGGCATTTTGCCTTCCTGTTTTTGCTCACCCAGAAACGCTGGTGAAAGTAA
AAGATGCTGAAGATCAGTTGGGTGCACGAGTGGGTTACATCGAACTGGATCTCAACAGCGGTAAGATCCT
TGAGAGTTTTCGCCCCGAAGAACGTTTTCCAATGATGAGCACTTTTAAAGTTCTGCTATGTGGCGCGGTA
TTATCCCGTATTGACGCCGGGCAAGAGCAACTCGGTCGCCGCATACACTATTCTCAGAATGACTTGGTTG
AGTACTCACCAGTCACAGAAAAGCATCTTACGGATGGCATGACAGTAAGAGAATTATGCAGTGCTGCCAT
AACCATGAGTGATAACACTGCGGCCAACTTACTTCTGACAACGATCGGAGGACCGAAGGAGCTAACCGCT
TTTTTGCACAACATGGGGGATCATGTAACTCGCCTTGATCGTTGGGAACCGGAGCTGAATGAAGCCATAC
CAAACGACGAGCGTGACACCACGATGCCTGTAGCAATGGCAACAACGTTGCGCAAACTATTAACTGGCGA
ACTACTTACTCTAGCTTCCCGGCAACAATTAATAGACTGGATGGAGGCGGATAAAGTTGCAGGACCACTT
CTGCGCTCGGCCCTTCCGGCTGGCTGGTTTATTGCTGATAAATCTGGAGCCGGTGAGCGTGGGTCTCGCG
GTATCATTGCAGCACTGGGGCCAGATGGTAAGCCCTCCCGTATCGTAGTTATCTACACGACGGGGAGTCA
GGCAACTATGGATGAACGAAATAGACAGATCGCTGAGATAGGTGCCTCACTGATTAAGCATTGGTAACTG
TCAGACCAAGTTTACTCATATATACTTTAGATTGATTTAAAACTTCATTTTTAATTTAAAAGGATCTAGG
TGAAGATCCTTTTTGATAATCTCATGACCAAAATCCCTTAACGTGAGTTTTCGTTCCACTGAGCGTCAGA
CCCCGTAGAAAAGATCAAAGGATCTTCTTGAGATCCTTTTTTTCTGCGCGTAATCTGCTGCTTGCAAACA
AAAAAACCACCGCTACCAGCGGTGGTTTGTTTGCCGGATCAAGAGCTACCAACTCTTTTTCCGAAGGTAA
CTGGCTTCAGCAGAGCGCAGATACCAAATACTGTTCTTCTAGTGTAGCCGTAGTTAGGCCACCACTTCAA
GAACTCTGTAGCACCGCCTACATACCTCGCTCTGCTAATCCTGTTACCAGTGGCTGCTGCCAGTGGCGAT
AAGTCGTGTCTTACCGGGTTGGACTCAAGACGATAGTTACCGGATAAGGCGCAGCGGTCGGGCTGAACGG
GGGGTTCGTGCACACAGCCCAGCTTGGAGCGAACGACCTACACCGAACTGAGATACCTACAGCGTGAGCT
ATGAGAAAGCGCCACGCTTCCCGAAGGGAGAAAGGCGGACAGGTATCCGGTAAGCGGCAGGGTCGGAACA
GGAGAGCGCACGAGGGAGCTTCCAGGGGGAAACGCCTGGTATCTTTATAGTCCTGTCGGGTTTCGCCACC
TCTGACTTGAGCGTCGATTTTTGTGATGCTCGTCAGGGGGGCGGAGCCTATGGAAAAACGCCAGCAACGC
GGCCTTTTTACGGTTCCTGGCCTTTTGCTGGCCTTTTGCTCACATGTTCTTTCCTGCGTTATCCCCTGAT
TCTGTGGATAACCGTATTACCGCCTTTGAGTGAGCTGATACCGCTCGCCGCAGCCGAACGACCGAGCGCA
GCGAGTCAGTGAGCGAGGAAGCGGAAGAGCGCCCAATACGCAAACCGCCTCTCCCCGCGCGTTGGCCGAT
TCATTAATGCAGCTGGCACGACAGGTTTCCCGACTGGAAAGCGGGCAGTGAGCGCAACGCAATTAATGTG
AGTTAGCTCACTCATTAGGCACCCCAGGCTTTACACTTTATGCTTCCGGCTCGTATGTTGTGTGGAATTG
TGAGCGGATAACAATTTCACACAGGAAACAGCTATGACCATGATTACGCCAAGCGCGCAATTAACCCTCA
CTAAAGGGAACAAAAGCTGGAGCTGCAAGCTTAATGTAGTCTTATGCAATACTCTTGTAGTCTTGCAACA
TGGTAACGATGAGTTAGCAACATGCCTTACAAGGAGAGAAAAAGCACCGTGCATGCCGATTGGTGGAAGT
AAGGTGGTACGATCGTGCCTTATTAGGAAGGCAACAGACGGGTCTGACATGGATTGGACGAACCACTGAA
TTGCCGCATTGCAGAGATATTGTATTTAAGTGCCTAGCTCGATACATAAACGGGTCTCTCTGGTTAGACC
AGATCTGAGCCTGGGAGCTCTCTGGCTAACTAGGGAACCCACTGCTTAAGCCTCAATAAAGCTTGCCTTG
AGTGCTTCAAGTAGTGTGTGCCCGTCTGTTGTGTGACTCTGGTAACTAGAGATCCCTCAGACCCTTTTAG
TCAGTGTGGAAAATCTCTAGCAGTGGCGCCCGAACAGGGACTTGAAAGCGAAAGGGAAACCAGAGGAGCT
CTCTCGACGCAGGACTCGGCTTGCTGAAGCGCGCACGGCAAGAGGCGAGGGGCGGCGACTGGTGAGTACG
CCAAAAATTTTGACTAGCGGAGGCTAGAAGGAGAGAGATGGGTGCGAGAGCGTCAGTATTAAGCGGGGGA
GAATTAGATCGCGATGGGAAAAAATTCGGTTAAGGCCAGGGGGAAAGAAAAAATATAAATTAAAACATAT
AGTATGGGCAAGCAGGGAGCTAGAACGATTCGCAGTTAATCCTGGCCTGTTAGAAACATCAGAAGGCTGT
AGACAAATACTGGGACAGCTACAACCATCCCTTCAGACAGGATCAGAAGAACTTAGATCATTATATAATA
CAGTAGCAACCCTCTATTGTGTGCATCAAAGGATAGAGATAAAAGACACCAAGGAAGCTTTAGACAAGAT
AGAGGAAGAGCAAAACAAAAGTAAGACCACCGCACAGCAAGCGGCCGCTGATCTTCAGACCTGGAGGAGG
AGATATGAGGGACAATTGGAGAAGTGAATTATATAAATATAAAGTAGTAAAAATTGAACCATTAGGAGTA
GCACCCACCAAGGCAAAGAGAAGAGTGGTGCAGAGAGAAAAAAGAGCAGTGGGAATAGGAGCTTTGTTCC
TTGGGTTCTTGGGAGCAGCAGGAAGCACTATGGGCGCAGCGTCAATGACGCTGACGGTACAGGCCAGACA
ATTATTGTCTGGTATAGTGCAGCAGCAGAACAATTTGCTGAGGGCTATTGAGGCGCAACAGCATCTGTTG
CAACTCACAGTCTGGGGCATCAAGCAGCTCCAGGCAAGAATCCTGGCTGTGGAAAGATACCTAAAGGATC
AACAGCTCCTGGGGATTTGGGGTTGCTCTGGAAAACTCATTTGCACCACTGCTGTGCCTTGGAATGCTAG
TTGGAGTAATAAATCTCTGGAACAGATTTGGAATCACACGACCTGGATGGAGTGGGACAGAGAAATTAAC
AATTACACAAGCTTAATACACTCCTTAATTGAAGAATCGCAAAACCAGCAAGAAAAGAATGAACAAGAAT
TATTGGAATTAGATAAATGGGCAAGTTTGTGGAATTGGTTTAACATAACAAATTGGCTGTGGTATATAAA
ATTATTCATAATGATAGTAGGAGGCTTGGTAGGTTTAAGAATAGTTTTTGCTGTACTTTCTATAGTGAAT
AGAGTTAGGCAGGGATATTCACCATTATCGTTTCAGACCCACCTCCCAACCCCGAGGGGACCCAGAGAGG
GCCTATTTCCCATGATTCCTTCATATTTGCATATACGATACAAGGCTGTTAGAGAGATAATTAGAATTAA
TTTGACTGTAAACACAAAGATATTAGTACAAAATACGTGACGTAGAAAGTAATAATTTCTTGGGTAGTTT
GCAGTTTTAAAATTATGTTTTAAAATGGACTATCATATGCTTACCGTAACTTGAAAGTATTTCGATTTCT
TGGCTTTATATATCTTGTGGAAAGGACGAAACACCGACAATGTAAAAGCTACCCAAGTTTTAGAGCTAGA
AATAGCAAGTTAAAATAAGGCTAGTCCGTTATCAACTTGAAAAAGTGGCACCGAGTCGGTGCTTTTTTAA
GCTTGGCGTAACTAGATCTTGAGACAAATGGCAGTATTCATCCACAATTTTAAAAGAAAAGGGGGGATTG
GGGGGTACAGTGCAGGGGAAAGAATAGTAGACATAATAGCAACAGACATACAAACTAAAGAATTACAAAA
ACAAATTACAAAAATTCAAAATTTTCGGGTTTATTACAGGGACAGCAGAGATCCACTTTGGCGCCGGCTC
GAGGGGG
Features (pLannotate 1.2.2; 29 found; start..end, strand, type, name):
     14..80      +  CDS            small t antigen (fragment): SV40 (simian virus 40) small t antigen
    106..317     +  promoter       EF-1α core promoter: core promoter for human elongation factor EF-1α
    318..1256    +  intron         EF-1α intron A: intron upstream of the start codon of human EF-1α
   1278..1877    +  CDS            PuroR (fragment): puromycin N-acetyltransferase; pac from Streptomyces; confers resistance to puromycin
   1893..2481    +  misc_feature   WPRE: woodchuck hepatitis virus posttranscriptional regulatory element
   2532..2551    +  misc_feature   cPPT/CTS (fragment): central polypurine tract and central termination sequence of HIV-1
   2553..2786    +  LTR            3' LTR (ΔU3): self-inactivating 3' long terminal repeat (LTR) from HIV-1
   2864..2985    +  polyA_signal   SV40 poly(A) signal: SV40 polyadenylation signal
   3025..3160    +  rep_origin     SV40 ori: SV40 origin of replication
   3181..3199    -  promoter       T7 promoter: promoter for bacteriophage T7 RNA polymerase
   3207..3362    +  CDS            lacZα (fragment): LacZα fragment of β-galactosidase; lacZ fragment
   3367..3795    +  rep_origin     f1 ori (sequence partly withheld): f1 bacteriophage origin of replication; arrow indicates direction of (+) strand synthesis
   3848..3952    +  promoter       AmpR promoter: bla
   3953..4813    +  CDS            AmpR: β-lactamase; bla; confers resistance to ampicillin, carbenicillin, and related antibiotics
   4984..5572    +  rep_origin     ori: high-copy-number ColE1/pMB1/pBR322/pUC origin of replication
   5755..5847    +  CDS            lacI (fragment): lac repressor; lacI; The lac repressor binds to the lac operator to inhibit transcription in E. coli. This inhibition can be relieved by adding lactose or isopropyl-β-D-thiogalactopyranoside (IPTG).
   5860..5881    +  protein_bind   CAP binding site: CAP binding activates transcription in the presence of cAMP. E. coli catabolite activator protein
   5896..5926    +  promoter       lac promoter: promoter for the E. coli lac operon
   5934..5950    +  protein_bind   lac operator: The lac repressor binds to the lac operator to inhibit transcription in E. coli. This inhibition can be relieved by adding lactose or isopropyl-β-D-thiogalactopyranoside (IPTG). lac repressor encoded by lacI
   5995..6013    +  promoter       T3 promoter: promoter for bacteriophage T3 RNA polymerase
   6041..6267    +  promoter       RSV promoter: Rous sarcoma virus enhancer/promoter
   6268..6448    +  LTR            5' LTR (truncated): truncated 5' long terminal repeat (LTR) from HIV-1
   6495..6620    +  misc_feature   HIV-1 Ψ: packaging signal of human immunodeficiency virus type 1
   6604..6967    +  CDS            HIV-1 gag (fragment): gag protein from human immunodeficiency virus 1; gag
   7113..7346    +  misc_feature   RRE: The Rev response element (RRE) of HIV-1 allows for Rev-dependent mRNA export from the nucleus to the cytoplasm.
   7723..7749    +  CDS            Rev (fragment): human immunodeficiency virus 1 (HIV-1) Rev protein; rev; enhances nuclear export of unspliced and incompletely spliced viral mRNAs
   7753..7993    +  promoter       U6 promoter: RNA polymerase III promoter for human U6 snRNA
   8023..8098    +  misc_RNA       gRNA scaffold: guide RNA scaffold for the Streptococcus pyogenes CRISPR/Cas9 system
   8154..8271    +  misc_feature   cPPT/CTS: central polypurine tract and central termination sequence of HIV-1
