[The description below was written by a language model from this plasmid's Addgene catalogue record and pLannotate feature annotations shown in this document.]
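Description:
AK5 gRNA (BRDN0001149340) is a third-generation lentiviral guide RNA plasmid built on the lentiGuide-Puro backbone and designed to target the human adenylate kinase 5 gene (AK5) for CRISPR-Cas9 editing. It is propagated in E. coli as a high-copy plasmid through a ColE1/pUC-type origin with ampicillin selection from the β-lactamase gene. The backbone also carries an f1 origin, an SV40 origin and poly(A) signal, and remnants of lac and T7/T3 cloning-vector elements.

The lentiviral transfer cassette begins with an RSV promoter fused to a truncated HIV-1 5' LTR, which drives Tat-independent production of the genomic RNA in packaging cells. This is followed by the Ψ packaging signal with a partial gag sequence, the Rev response element for nuclear export, and a cPPT/CTS that aids nuclear import. It ends in a self-inactivating ΔU3 3' LTR. Within this unit, a human U6 RNA polymerase III promoter drives the AK5-specific spacer joined to the Streptococcus pyogenes guide RNA scaffold. A separate EF-1α promoter with its intron A expresses puromycin N-acetyltransferase for selecting transduced mammalian cells, and a WPRE downstream enhances transcript expression.

The plasmid does not encode Cas9, so it must be paired with a separate Cas9 vector such as lentiCas9-Blast or used in cells that already express the nuclease. According to the depositor, the guide was designed against two AK5 reference transcripts and belongs to a human kinome gRNA collection. It is therefore suited to individual AK5 knockout experiments or follow-up of screening hits.
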