Addgene plasmid #76552: AK5 gRNA (BRDN0001149340)
Purpose: 3rd generation lentiviral gRNA plasmid targeting human AK5
Depositing lab: John Doench & David Root. Depositing organization: Broad Institute. Publication: Optimized sgRNA design to maximize activity and minimize off-target effects of CRISPR-Cas9. Doench JG, Fusi N, Sullender M, Hegde M, Vaimberg EW, Donovan KF, Smith I, Tothova Z, Wilen C, Orchard R, Virgin HW, Listgarten J, Root DE. Nat Biotechnol. 2016 Jan 18. doi: 10.1038/nbt.3437. PubMed 26780180.
Backbone
  Vector backbone: lentiGuide-Puro
  Backbone manufacturer: Zhang Lab (Addgene plasmid # 52963)
  Vector type: Mammalian Expression, Lentiviral, CRISPR
  Selectable markers: Puromycin
Growth in bacteria
  Bacterial resistance: Ampicillin, 100 μg/mL
  Growth temperature: 37°C
  Growth strain: DH5alpha
  Copy number: High Copy
Gene/Insert
  Gene/Insert name: AK5 (alt names: AK5; NM_012093.3)
  gRNA/shRNA sequence: ACAATGTAAAAGCTACCCAA
  Species: H. sapiens (human)
  Entrez Gene: AK5 (a.k.a. AK6)
  Promoter: hU6
  Cloning method: Unknown
  Sequencing primers: 5′ U6-F; 3′ pS2-R
Terms and licenses: Academic/Nonprofit Terms; Industry Terms: Not Available to Industry
Depositor comments: The gRNA was designed to target the following Genbank reference sequence(s): NM_012093.3,NM_174858.2. Note that this plasmid does NOT contain Cas9. It should be used in conjunction with lentiCas9-Blast (Addgene #52962) or otherwise with cell lines already expressing Cas9. Browse the full kinome gRNA library at http://www.addgene.org/pooled-library/broadgpp-human-kinome/ or visit http://www.broadinstitute.org/rnai/public/ for detailed protocols and information.
How to cite: AK5 gRNA (BRDN0001149340) was a gift from John Doench & David Root (Addgene plasmid # 76552 ; http://n2t.net/addgene:76552 ; RRID:Addgene_76552)
