>Addgene plasmid #76552 | AK5 gRNA (BRDN0001149340) | depositor partial sequence | sequence record 144012 | Target Sequence
ACAATGTAAAAGCTACCCAA
