>Addgene plasmid #76552 | AK5 gRNA (BRDN0001149340) | addgene partial sequence | sequence record 186055 | hU6-F
AGAAAGTAATAATTTCTTGGGTAGTTTGCAGTTTTAAAATTATGTTTTAAAATGGACTATCATATGCTTA
CCGTAACTTGAAAGTATTTCGATTTCTTGGCTTTATATATCTTGTGGAAAGGACGAAACACCGACAATGT
AAAAGCTACCCAAGTTTTAGAGCTAGAAATAGCAAGTTAAAATAAGGCTAGTCCGTTATCAACTTGAAAA
AGTGGCACCGAGTCGGTGCTTTTTTAAGCTTGGCGTAACTAGATCTTGAGACAAATGGCAGTATTCATCC
ACAATTTTAAAAGAAAAGGGGGGATTGGGGGGTACAGTGCAGGGGAAAGAATAGTAGACATAATAGCAAC
AGACATACAAACTAAAGAATTACAAAAACAAATTACAAAAATTCAAAATTTTCGGGTTTATTACAGGGAC
AGCAGAGATCCACTTTGGCGCCGGCTCGAGGGGGCCCGGGTGCAAAGATGGATAAAGTTTTAAACAGAGA
GGAATCTTTGCAGCTAATGGACCTTCTAGGTCTTGAAAGGAGTGGGAATTGGCTCCGGTGCCCGTCAGTG
GGCAGAGCGC
